Addgene plasmid #203340: pML6
Purpose: SR latch circuit on pLW555 backbone: PTac-S2, PTet-H1
Depositing lab: Lauren Andrews. Depositing organization: University of Massachusetts, Amherst. Publication: Algorithmic Programming of Sequential Logic and Genetic Circuits for Recording Biochemical Concentration in a Probiotic Bacterium. Lebovich M, Zeng M, Andrews LB. ACS Synth Biol. 2023 Aug 15. doi: 10.1021/acssynbio.3c00232. PubMed 37581922.
Backbone
  Vector backbone: pLW555
  Backbone size w/o insert (bp): 5600
  Total vector size (bp): 7675
Growth in bacteria
  Bacterial resistance: Kanamycin, 50 μg/mL
  Growth temperature: 37°C
  Growth strain: DH5alpha
  Copy number: Low Copy
Gene/Insert 1
  Gene/Insert name: srpR
  Insert size (bp): 642
  Promoter: PTac and PHlyIIR
  Cloning method: Unknown
  Sequencing primers: 5′ TGGCTCATAACACCCCTTG
Gene/Insert 2
  Gene/Insert name: hlyIIR
  Insert size (bp): 636
  Promoter: PSrpR and PTet
  Cloning method: Unknown
  Sequencing primers: 5′ GAAGAAGCACAGATTAAACAGGTG
Terms and licenses: Academic/Nonprofit Terms; Industry Terms: Not Available to Industry
How to cite: pML6 was a gift from Lauren Andrews (Addgene plasmid # 203340 ; http://n2t.net/addgene:203340 ; RRID:Addgene_203340)
