[The description below was written by a language model from this plasmid's Addgene catalogue record and pLannotate feature annotations shown in this document.]
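Description:
pML6 is a bacterial genetic-circuit plasmid of 7,675 bp built on the pLW555 backbone. It carries a set-reset (SR) latch, a two-state memory element made from a pair of mutually repressing transcription factors. It replicates from a p15A origin, is catalogued as low copy, and is selected with kanamycin through an aph(3')-Ia (KanR) gene. Short matches to RSF ori, bom and a tetracycline-resistance gene near the origin are fragmentary annotations and probably reflect sequence similarity rather than functional parts.

The latch consists of two repressor genes, each driven by two promoters. The Pseudomonas putida repressor gene srpR is driven by PTac and PHlyIIR, and hlyIIR is driven by PSrpR and PTet. Because each repressor shuts off a promoter feeding the other, the circuit can rest in either of two stable states. The inducible PTac and PTet inputs act as the set and reset signals that push it from one state to the other. The feature table shows the tac promoter with a symmetric lac operator upstream of srpR. Downstream of srpR it shows a constitutive-type promoter fragment, a tet operator and a hammerhead ribozyme, which probably serves as an insulator ahead of the second gene. The hlyIIR coding sequence itself was not annotated, though an unannotated gap after the ribozyme is consistent with its position.

The backbone also supplies a sensor array encoding LacI, TetR, LuxR and an AraC fragment, so IPTG- and tetracycline-class inducers can control the two inputs. No reporter gene is annotated, and the record does not say how the latch state is read out. The associated work concerns sequential logic circuits for recording biochemical concentrations in a probiotic bacterium.
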