Features (pLannotate 1.2.2; 20 found; start..end, strand, type, name):
    399..1214    -  CDS            KanR: aminoglycoside phosphotransferase; aph(3')-Ia; confers resistance to kanamycin in bacteria or G418 (Geneticin®) in eukaryotes
   1393..1421    +  promoter       tac promoter: strong E. coli promoter; hybrid between the trp and lac UV5 promoters
   1427..1446    +  protein_bind   lac operator (symmetric): The lac repressor binds to the lac operator to inhibit transcription in E. coli. This inhibition can be relieved by adding lactose or isopropyl-β-D-thiogalactopyranoside (IPTG). The symmetric lac operator was optimized for tight binding of lac repressor. lac repressor encoded by lacI
   1630..2268    +  CDS            srpR: SRPR_PSEPU - Experimental evidence at protein level: Swiss-Prot protein existence level 1. In conjunction with SrpS represses the srpABC operon. From Pseudomonas putida (Arthrobacter siderocapsulatus).
   2402..2428    +  promoter       J23119(SpeI) promoter (fragment): bacterial promoter (Registry of Standard Biological Parts BBa J23119) modified to end with an SpeI site
   2480..2498    +  protein_bind   tet operator: tetO; bacterial operator O2 for the tetR and tetA genes tetracycline repressor TetR
   2504..2523    +  promoter       H1-2O2 promoter (fragment): doxycycline-inducible variant of the human H1 RNA promoter (Henriksen et al., 2007)
   2535..2590    +  ncRNA          Hammerhead 3: Accession: RF00008 - Hammerhead ribozyme (type III)
   3340..3358    +  promoter       J23119(SpeI) promoter (fragment): bacterial promoter (Registry of Standard Biological Parts BBa J23119) modified to end with an SpeI site
   3395..4232    +  CDS            araC (fragment): L-arabinose regulatory protein; araC
   4299..4372    +  promoter       lacI promoter (fragment): lacI
   4373..5452    +  CDS            lacI: LACI_ECOLI - Experimental evidence at protein level: Swiss-Prot protein existence level 1. Repressor of the lactose operon. Binds allolactose as an inducer. From Escherichia coli (strain K12).
   5474..6094    +  CDS            tetR: TETR2_ECOLX - Experimental evidence at protein level: Swiss-Prot protein existence level 1. TetR is the repressor of the tetracycline resistance element; its N-terminal region forms a helix-turn-helix structure and binds DNA. Binding of tetracycline to TetR reduces the repressor affinity for the tetracycline resistance gene (tetA) promoter operator sites. From Escherichia coli.
   6118..6867    +  CDS            luxR: LUXR_ALIFS - Experimental evidence at protein level: Swiss-Prot protein existence level 1. Transcriptional activator of the bioluminescence operon. Binds to the OHHL autoinducer. From Aliivibrio fischeri (Vibrio fischeri).
   6966..6984    -  promoter       tet promoter (fragment): E. coli promoter for tetracycline efflux protein gene
   6994..7114    +  CDS            TcR (fragment): tetracycline efflux protein; tet; confers resistance to tetracycline
   7133..7155    -  rep_origin     RSF ori (fragment): Plasmids containing the RSF 1030 origin of replication can be propagated in E. coli cells that contain additional plasmids with compatible origins.
   7172..7198    +  misc_feature   bom (fragment): basis of mobility region from pBR322
   7297..7352    -  rep_origin     RSF ori (fragment): Plasmids containing the RSF 1030 origin of replication can be propagated in E. coli cells that contain additional plasmids with compatible origins.
   7440..310     -  rep_origin     p15A ori (across the origin): Plasmids containing the medium-copy-number p15A origin of replication can be propagated in E. coli cells that contain a second plasmid with the ColE1 origin.
>Addgene plasmid #203340 | pML6 | addgene full sequence | sequence record 400055 | Addgene NGS Result
ATGCACGAACCCCCCGTTCAGTCCGACCGCTGCGCCTTATCCGGTAACTATCGTCTTGAGTCCAACCCGG
AAAGACATGCAAAAGCACCACTGGCAGCAGCCACTGGTAATTGATTTAGAGGAGTTAGTCTTGAAGTCAT
GCGCCGGTTAAGGCTAAACTGAAAGGACAAGTTTTGGTGACTGCGCTCCTCCAAGCCAGTTACCTCGGTT
CAAAGAGTTGGTAGCTCAGAGAACCTTCGAAAAACCGCCCTGCAAGGCGGTTTTTTCGTTTTCAGAGCAA
GAGATTACGCGCAGACCAAAACGATCTCAAGAAGATCATCTTATTAAGGGGTCTGACGCTCAGTGGAACG
AAAAATCAATCTAAAGTATATATGAGTAAACTTGGTCTGACAGTTACCTTAGAAAAACTCATCGAGCATC
AAATGAAACTGCAATTTATTCATATCAGGATTATCAATACCATATTTTTGAAAAAGCCGTTTCTGTAATG
AAGGAGAAAACTCACCGAGGCAGTTCCATAGGATGGCAAGATCCTGGTATCGGTCTGCGATTCCGACTCG
TCCAACATCAATACAACCTATTAATTTCCCCTCGTCAAAAATAAGGTTATCAAGTGAGAAATCACCATGA
GTGACGACTGAATCCGGTGAGAATGGCAAAAGCTTATGCATTTCTTTCCAGACTTGTTCAACAGGCCAGC
CATTACGCTCGTCATCAAAATCACTCGCATCAACCAAACCGTTATTCATTCGTGATTGCGCCTGAGCGAG
ACGAAATACGCGATCGCTGTTAAAAGGACAATTACAAACAGGAATCGAATGCAACCGGCGCAGGAACACT
GCCAGCGCATCAACAATATTTTCACCTGAATCAGGATATTCTTCTAATACCTGGAATGCTGTTTTCCCGG
GGATCGCAGTGGTGAGTAACCATGCATCATCAGGAGTACGGATAAAATGCTTGATGGTCGGAAGAGGCAT
AAATTCCGTCAGCCAGTTTAGTCTGACCATCTCATCTGTAACATCATTGGCAACGCTACCTTTGCCATGT
TTCAGAAACAACTCTGGCGCATCGGGCTTCCCATACAATCGATAGATTGTCGCACCTGATTGCCCGACAT
TATCGCGAGCCCATTTATACCCATATAAATCAGCATCCATGTTGGAATTTAATCGCGGCCTGGAGCAAGA
CGTTTCCCGTTGAATATGGCTCATAACACCCCTTGTATTACTGTTTATGTAAGCAGACAGTTTTATTGTT
CATGATGATATATTTTTATCTTGTGCAATGTACATCAGAGATTTTGAGACACAACCAATTATTGAAGGCC
TCCCTAACGGGGGGCCTTTTTTTGTTTCTGGTCTCCCGCTTGGAGAACGATCGTTGGCTGTGTTGACAAT
TAATCATCGGCTCGTATAATGTGTGGAATTGTGAGCGCTCACAATTTACGAGCAGGAATCTGAACGATTC
GTTACCAATTGCCATATTTAAAATTCTTGTTTAAAATGCTAGCCTGAGCGCTCAACGGGTGTGCTTCCCG
TTCTGATGAGTCCGTGAGGACGAAAGCGCCTCTACAAATAATTTTGTTTAAGAGTCTATGGACTATGTTT
TCACATATGAGATACCAGGATGGCACGTAAAACCGCAGCAGAAGCAGAAGAAACCCGTCAGCGTATTATT
GATGCAGCACTGGAAGTTTTTGTTGCACAGGGTGTTAGTGATGCAACCCTGGATCAGATTGCACGTAAAG
CCGGTGTTACCCGTGGTGCAGTTTATTGGCATTTTAATGGTAAACTGGAAGTTCTGCAGGCAGTTCTGGC
AAGCCGTCAGCATCCGCTGGAACTGGATTTTACACCGGATCTGGGTATTGAACGTAGCTGGGAAGCAGTT
GTTGTTGCAATGCTGGATGCAGTTCATAGTCCGCAGAGCAAACAGTTTAGCGAAATTCTGATTTATCAGG
GTCTGGATGAAAGCGGTCTGATTCATAATCGTATGGTTCAGGCAAGCGATCGTTTTCTGCAGTATATTCA
TCAGGTTCTGCGTCATGCAGTTACCCAGGGTGAACTGCCGATTAATCTGGATCTGCAGACCAGCATTGGT
GTTTTTAAAGGTCTGATTACCGGTCTGCTGTATGAAGGTCTGCGTAGCAAAGATCAGCAGGCACAGATTA
TCAAAGTTGCACTGGGTAGCTTTTGGGCACTGCTGCGTGAACCGCCTCGTTTTCTGCTGTGTGAAGAAGC
ACAGATTAAACAGGTGAAATCCTTCGAATAATTCAGCCAAAAAACTTAAGACCGCCGGTCTTGTCCACTA
CCTTGCAGTAATGCGGTGGACAGGATCGGCGGTTTTCTTTTCTCTTCTCAAAGGTCGCTGGAGTCTATGA
TTGGTCCAGATTCGTTACCAATTGACAGCTAGCTCAGTCCTAGGTATATACATACATGCTTGTTTGTTTG
TAAACTACGTACTCCACCGTTGGCTTTTTTCCCTATCAGTGATAGAGATTGACATCCCTATCAGTGATAG
AGATAATGAGCACCTGAGTAGTCACCGGCTGTGCTTGCCGGTCTGATGAGCCTGTGAAGGCGAAACTACC
TCTACAAATAATTTTGTTTAAACCCCCGAGATGAAATACATCCTGTTTGAGGTGTGCGAAATGGGTAAAA
GCCGTGAACAGACCATGGAAAATATTCTGAAAGCAGCCAAAAAGAAATTCGGCGAACGTGGTTATGAAGG
CACCAGCATTCAAGAAATTACCAAAGAAGCCAAAGTTAACGTTGCAATGGCCAGCTATTACTTTAATGGC
AAAGAGAACCTGTACTACGAGGTGTTCAAAAAATACGGTCTGGCAAATGAACTGCCGAACTTTCTGGAAA
AAAACCAGTTTAATCCGATTAATGCCCTGCGTGAATATCTGACCGTTTTTACCACCCACATTAAAGAAAA
TCCGGAAATTGGCACCCTGGCCTATGAAGAAATTATCAAAGAAAGCGCACGCCTGGAAAAAATCAAACCG
TATTTTATCGGCAGCTTCGAACAGCTGAAAGAAATTCTGCAAGAGGGTGAAAAACAGGGTGTGTTTCACT
TTTTTAGCATCAACCATACCATCCATTGGATTACCAGCATTGTTCTGTTTCCGAAATTCAAAAAATTCAT
CGATAGCCTGGGTCCGAATGAAACCAATGATACCAATCATGAATGGATGCCGGAAGATCTGGTTAGCCGT
ATTATTAGCGCACTGACCGATAAACCGAACATTTAAAACGCATGAGAAAGCCCCCGGAAGATCACCTTCC
GGGGGCTTTTTTATTGCGCAGGTAATGGTCACCATATATCAAGTTTACGGCTAGCTCAGTCCTAGGTACT
ATGCTAGCTACTAGAGAAAGAGGAGAAATACTAGATGGCTGAAGCGCAAAATGATCCCCTGCTGCCGGGA
TACTCGTTTAATGCCCATCTGGTGGCGGGTTTAACGCCGATTGAGGCCAACGGTTATCTCGATTTTTTTA
TCGACCGACCGCTGGGAATGAAAGGTTATATTCTCAATCTCACCATTCGCGGTCAGGGGGTGGTGAAAAA
TCAGGGACGAGAATTTGTTTGCCGACCGGGTGATATTTTGCTGTTCCCGCCAGGAGAGATTCATCACTAC
GGTCGTCATCCGGAGGCTCGCGAATGGTATCACCAGTGGGTTTACTTTCGTCCGCGCGCCTACTGGCATG
AATGGCTTAACTGGCCGTCAATATTTGCCAATACGGGGTTCTTTCGCCCGGATGAAGCGCACCAGCCGCA
TTTCAGCGACCTGTTTGGGCAAATCATTAACGCCGGGCAAGGGGAAGGGCGCTATTCGGAGCTGCTGGCG
ATAAATCTGCTTGAGCAATTGTTACTGCGGCGCATGGAAGCGATTAACGAGTCGCTCCATCCACCGATGG
ATAATCGGGTACGCGAGGCTTGTCAGTACATCAGCGATCACCTGGCAGACAGCAATTTTGATATCGCCAG
CGTCGCACAGCATGTTTGCTTGTCGCCGTCGCGTCTGTCACATCTTTTCCGCCAGCAGTTAGGGATTAGC
GTCTTAAGCTGGCGCGAGGACCAACGTATCAGCCAGGCGAAGCTGCTTTTGAGCACCACCCGGATGCCTA
TCGCCACCGTCGGTCGCAATGTTGGTTTTGACGATCAACTCTATTTCTCGCGGGTATTTAAAAAATGCAC
CGGGGCCAGCCCGAGCGAGTTCCGTGCCGGTTAATAACCAATTATTGAAGGCCGCTAACGCAGCCTTTTT
TTGTTTCTGGTCTCCCAATGGCGGCGCGCCATCGAATGGCGCAAAACCTTTCGCGGTATGGCATGATAGC
GCCCGGAAGAGAGTCAATTCAGGGTGGTGAATATGAAACCAGTAACGTTATACGATGTCGCAGAGTATGC
CGGTGTCTCTTATCAGACCGTTTCCCGCGTGGTGAACCAGGCCAGCCACGTTTCTGCGAAAACGCGGGAA
AAAGTGGAAGCGGCGATGGCGGAGCTGAATTACATTCCCAACCGCGTGGCACAACAACTGGCGGGCAAAC
AGTCGTTGCTGATTGGCGTTGCCACCTCCAGTCTGGCCCTGCACGCGCCGTCGCAAATTGTCGCGGCGAT
TAAATCTCGCGCCGATCAACTGGGTGCCAGCGTGGTGGTGTCGATGGTAGAACGAAGCGGCGTCGAAGCC
TGTAAAGCGGCGGTGCACAATCTTCTCGCGCAACGCGTCAGTGGGCTGATCATTAACTATCCGCTGGATG
ACCAGGATGCCATTGCTGTGGAAGCTGCCTGCACTAATGTTCCGGCGTTATTTCTTGATGTCTCTGACCA
GACACCCATCAACAGTATTATTTTCTCCCATGAGGACGGTACGCGACTGGGCGTGGAGCATCTGGTCGCA
TTGGGTCACCAGCAAATCGCGCTGTTAGCGGGCCCATTAAGTTCTGTCTCGGCGCGTCTGCGTCTGGCTG
GCTGGCATAAATATCTCACTCGCAATCAAATTCAGCCGATAGCGGAACGGGAAGGCGACTGGAGTGCCAT
GTCCGGTTTTCAACAAACCATGCAAATGCTGAATGAGGGCATCGTTCCCACTGCGATGCTGGTTGCCAAC
GATCAGATGGCGCTGGGCGCAATGCGCGCCATTACCGAGTCCGGGCTGCGCGTTGGTGCGGATATCTCGG
TAGTGGGATACGACGATACCGAAGATAGCTCATGTTATATCCCGCCGTTAACCACCATCAAACAGGATTT
TCGCCTGCTGGGGCAAACCAGCGTGGACCGCTTGCTGCAACTCTCTCAGGGCCAGGCGGTGAAGGGCAAT
CAGCTGTTGCCAGTCTCACTGGTGAAAAGAAAAACCACCCTGGCGCCCAATACGCAAACCGCCTCTCCCC
GCGCGTTGGCCGATTCATTAATGCAGCTGGCACGACAGGTTTCCCGACTGGAAAGCGGGCAGTGACAATC
CAGGAGGAAAAAAATGTCCAGATTAGATAAAAGTAAAGTGATTAACAGCGCATTAGAGCTGCTTAATGAG
GTCGGAATCGAAGGTTTAACAACCCGTAAACTCGCCCAGAAGCTAGGTGTAGAGCAGCCTACATTGTATT
GGCATGTAAAAAATAAGCGGGCTTTGCTCGACGCCTTAGCCATTGAGATGTTAGATAGGCACCATACTCA
CTTTTGCCCTTTAGAAGGGGAAAGCTGGCAAGATTTTTTACGTAATAACGCTAAAAGTTTTAGATGTGCT
TTACTAAGTCATCGCGATGGAGCAAAAGTACATTTAGGTACACGGCCTACAGAAAAACAGTATGAAACTC
TCGAAAATCAATTAGCCTTTTTATGCCAACAAGGTTTTTCACTAGAGAATGCATTATATGCACTCAGCGC
TGTGGGGCATTTTACTTTAGGTTGCGTATTGGAAGATCAAGAGCATCAAGTCGCTAAAGAAGAAAGGGAA
ACACCTACTACTGATAGTATGCCGCCATTATTACGACAAGCTATCGAATTATTTGATCACCAAGGTGCAG
AGCCAGCCTTCTTATTCGGCCTTGAATTGATCATATGCGGATTAGAAAAACAACTTAAATGTGAAAGTGG
GTCCTAAATCACACAGGAAAGGCCTCGATGAAAAACATAAATGCCGACGACACATACAGAATAATTAATA
AAATTAAAGCTTGTAGAAGCAATAATGATATTAATCAATGCTTATCTGATATGACTAAAATGGTACATTG
TGAATATTATTTACTCGCGATCATTTATCCTCATTCTATGGTTAAATCTGATATTTCAATCCTAGATAAT
TACCCTAAAAAATGGAGGCAATATTATGATGACGCTAATTTAATAAAATATGATCCTATAGTAGATTATT
CTAACTCCAATCATTCACCAATTAATTGGAATATATTTGAAAACAATGCTGTAAATAAAAAATCTCCAAA
TGTAATTAAAGAAGCGAAAACATCAGGTCTTATCACTGGGTTTAGTTTCCCTATTCATACGGCTAACAAT
GGCTTCGGAATGCTTAGTTTTGCACATTCAGAAAAAGACAACTATATAGATAGTTTATTTTTACATGCGT
GTATGAACATACCATTAATTGTTCCTTCTCTAGTTGATAATTATCGAAAAATAAATATAGCAAATAATAA
ATCAAACAACGATTTAACCAAAAGAGAAAAAGAATGTTTAGCGTGGGCATGCGAAGGAAAAAGCTCTTGG
GATATTTCAAAAATATTAGGTTGCAGTGAGCGTACTGTCACTTTCCATTTAACCAATGCGCAAATGAAAC
TCAATACAACAAACCGCTGCCAAAGTATTTCTAAAGCAATTTTAACAGGAGCAATTGATTGCCCATACTT
TAAAAATTAACCATAATTGGTAACGAATCAGACAATTGACGGCTCGAGGGAGTAGCATAGGGTTTGCAGA
ATCCCTGCTTCGTCCATTTGACAGGCACATTATGCATCGATGATAAGCTGTCAAACATGAGCAGATCCTC
TACGCCGGACGCATCGTGGCCGGCATCACCGGCGCCACAGGTGCGGTTGCTGGCGCCTATATCGCCGACA
TCACCGATGGGGAAGATCGGGCTCGCCACTTCGGGCTCATGAGCAAATATTTTATCTGAGGTGCTTCCTC
GCTCACTGACTCGCTGCACGAGGCAGACCTCAGCGCTAGCGGAGTGTATACTGGCTTACTATGTTGGCAC
TGATGAGGGTGTCAGTGAAGTGCTTCATGTGGCAGGAGAAAAAAGGCTGCACCGGTGCGTCAGCAGAATA
TGTGATACAGGATATATTCCGCTTCCTCGCTCACTGACTCGCTACGCTCGGTCGTTCGACTGCGGCGAGC
GGAAATGGCTTACGAACGGGGCGGAGATTTCCCGGAAGATGCCAGGAAGATACTTAACAGGGAAGTGAGA
GGGCCGCGGCAAAGCCGTTTTTCCATAGGCTCCGCCCCCCTGACAAGCATCACGAAATCTGACGCTCAAA
TCAGTGGTGGCGAAACCCGACAGGACTATAAAGATACCAGGCGTTTCCCCCTGGCGGCTCCCTCGTGCGC
TCTCCTGTTCCTGCCTTTCGGTTTACCGGTGTCATTCCGCTGTTATGGCCGCGTTTGTCTCATTCCACGC
CTGACACTCAGTTCCGGGTAGGCAGTTCGCTCCAAGCTGGACTGT
